>Addgene plasmid #110660 | pDGM6 | addgene full sequence | sequence record 337382 | Addgene NGS Result
GGATCCGAATTCTTAATTAACATCATCAATAATATACCTTATTTTGGATTGAAGCCAATATGATAATGAG
GGGGTGGAGTTTGTGACGTGGCGCGGGGCGTGGGAACGGGGCGGGTGACGTAGTAGTGTGGCGGAAGTGT
GATGTTGCAAGTGTGGCGGAACACATGTAAGCGACGGATGTGGCAAAAGTGACGTTTTTGGTGTGCGCCG
GTGTACACAGGAAGTGACAATTTTCGCGCGGTTTTAGGCGGATGTTGTAGTAAATTTGGGCGTAACCGAG
TAAGATTTGGCCATTTTCGCGGGAAAACTGAATAAGAGGAAGTGAAATCTGAATAATTTTGTGTTACTCA
TAGCGCGTAATATTTGTCTAGGGCCGCGGGGACTTTGACCGTTTACGTGGAGACTCGCCCAGGTGTTTTT
CTCAGGTGTTTTCCGCGTTCCGGGTCAAAGTTGGCGTTTTATTATTATAGTCAGGGGGATCCTCTAGAAC
TAGTGGATCCGTCCCTAGAAGTAAAAAAGGGAAAAAAGAGTGTGTTTGTCAAAATAGGAGACAGGTGGTG
GCAACCAGGGACTTATAGGGGACCTTACATCTACAGACCAACAGATGCCCCCTTACCATATACAGGAAGA
TATGACTTAAATTGGGATAGGTGGGTCACAATCAACGGCTATAAAGTGTTATACAGATCCCTCCCCTTTC
GTGAAAGACTCGCCAGAGCTAGACCTCCTTGGTGTATGCTAACTGAGAAAGAGAAAGACGACATGAAACA
ACAGGTACATGATTATATTTATCTAGGAACAGGAATGCACTTTTGGGGAAAGGTTTTCCATACCAAGGAA
GGGGCAGTGGCTGGACTGATAGAACATTATTCTGCAAAAACTTATGGTATGAGTTATTATGATTAGCCTT
TATTTGCCCAACCTTGCGGTTCCCAGGGTTTAAATAAGTTTATGGTTACAAACTGTTCTTAAAACAAGGA
TGTGAGACAAGTGGTTTCCTGAGTTGGTTTGGTATCAAATGTTCTGATCTGAGCTCTTAGTGTTCTATTT
TCCTATGTTCTTTTGGAATCTATCCAAGTCTTATGTAAATGCTTATGTAAACCATAATATAAAAGAGTGC
TGATTTTTTGAGTAAACTTGCAACAGTCCTAACATTCTTCTCTCGTGTGTTTGTGTCTGTTCGCCATCCC
GTCTCCGCTCGTCACTTATCCTTCACTTTTCAGAGGGTCCCCCCGCAGATCCCGGTCACCCTCAGGTCGG
GACCTGCAGAAGACGCCCGAGTGAGCACGCAGGGTCTCCATTTTGAAGCGGGAGGTTTGAACGCGCAGCC
GCCATGCCGGGGTTTTACGAGATTGTGATTAAGGTCCCCAGCGACCTTGACGAGCATCTGCCCGGCATTT
CTGACAGCTTTGTGAACTGGGTGGCCGAGAAGGAATGGGAGTTGCCGCCAGATTCTGACATGGATCTGAA
TCTGATTGAGCAGGCACCCCTGACCGTGGCCGAGAAGCTGCAGCGCGACTTTCTGACGGAATGGCGCCGT
GTGAGTAAGGCCCCGGAGGCCCTTTTCTTTGTGCAATTTGAGAAGGGAGAGAGCTACTTCCACATGCACG
TGCTCGTGGAAACCACCGGGGTGAAATCCATGGTTTTGGGACGTTTCCTGAGTCAGATTCGCGAAAAACT
GATTCAGAGAATTTACCGCGGGATCGAGCCGACTTTGCCAAACTGGTTCGCGGTCACAAAGACCAGAAAT
GGCGCCGGAGGCGGGAACAAGGTGGTGGATGAGTGCTACATCCCCAATTACTTGCTCCCCAAAACCCAGC
CTGAGCTCCAGTGGGCGTGGACTAATATGGAACAGTATTTAAGCGCCTGTTTGAATCTCACGGAGCGTAA
ACGGTTGGTGGCGCAGCATCTGACGCACGTGTCGCAGACGCAGGAGCAGAACAAAGAGAATCAGAATCCC
AATTCTGATGCGCCGGTGATCAGATCAAAAACTTCAGCCAGGTACATGGAGCTGGTCGGGTGGCTCGTGG
ACAAGGGGATTACCTCGGAGAAGCAGTGGATCCAGGAGGACCAGGCCTCATACATCTCCTTCAATGCGGC
CTCCAACTCGCGGTCCCAAATCAAGGCTGCCTTGGACAATGCGGGAAAGATTATGAGCCTGACTAAAACC
GCCCCCGACTACCTGGTGGGCCAGCAGCCCGTGGAGGACATTTCCAGCAATCGGATTTATAAAATTTTGG
AACTAAACGGGTACGATCCCCAATATGCGGCTTCCGTCTTTCTGGGATGGGCCACGAAAAAGTTCGGCAA
GAGGAACACCATCTGGCTGTTTGGGCCTGCAACTACCGGGAAGACCAACATCGCGGAGGCCATAGCCCAC
ACTGTGCCCTTCTACGGGTGCGTAAACTGGACCAATGAGAACTTTCCCTTCAACGACTGTGTCGACAAGA
TGGTGATCTGGTGGGAGGAGGGGAAGATGACCGCCAAGGTCGTGGAGTCGGCCAAAGCCATTCTCGGAGG
AAGCAAGGTGCGCGTGGACCAGAAATGCAAGTCCTCGGCCCAGATAGACCCGACTCCCGTGATCGTCACC
TCCAACACCAACATGTGCGCCGTGATTGACGGGAACTCAACGACCTTCGAACACCAGCAGCCGTTGCAAG
ACCGGATGTTCAAATTTGAACTCACCCGCCGTCTGGATCATGACTTTGGGAAGGTCACCAAGCAGGAAGT
CAAAGACTTTTTCCGGTGGGCAAAGGATCACGTGGTTGAGGTGGAGCATGAATTCTACGTCAAAAAGGGT
GGAGCCAAGAAAAGACCCGCCCCCAGTGACGCAGATATAAGTGAGCCCAAACGGGTGCGCGAGTCAGTTG
CGCAGCCATCGACGTCAGACGCGGAAGCTTCGATCAACTACGCAGACAGGTACCAAAACAAATGTTCTCG
TCACGTGGGCATGAATCTGATGCTGTTTCCCTGCAGACAATGCGAGAGAATGAATCAGAATTCAAATATC
TGCTTCACTCACGGACAGAAAGACTGTTTAGAGTGCTTTCCCGTGTCAGAATCTCAACCCGTTTCTGTCG
TCAAAAAGGCGTATCAGAAACTGTGCTACATTCATCATATCATGGGAAAGGTGCCAGACGCTTGCACTGC
CTGCGATCTGGTCAATGTGGATTTGGATGACTGCATCTTTGAACAATAAATGATTTAAATCAGGTATGGC
TGCCGATGGTTATCTTCCAGATTGGCTCGAGGACAACCTCTCTGAGGGCATTCGCGAGTGGTGGGACTTG
AAACCTGGAGCCCCGAAACCCAAAGCCAACCAGCAAAAGCAGGACGACGGCCGGGGTCTGGTGCTTCCTG
GCTACAAGTACCTCGGACCCTTCAACGGACTCGACAAGGGGGAGCCCGTCAACGCGGCGGATGCAGCGGC
CCTCGAGCACGACAAGGCCTACGACCAGCAGCTCAAAGCGGGTGACAATCCGTACCTGCGGTATAACCAC
GCCGACGCCGAGTTTCAGGAGCGTCTGCAAGAAGATACGTCTTTTGGGGGCAACCTCGGGCGAGCAGTCT
TCCAGGCCAAGAAGAGGGTTCTCGAACCTTTTGGTCTGGTTGAGGAAGGTGCTAAGACGGCTCCTGGAAA
GAAACGTCCGGTAGAGCAGTCGCCACAAGAGCCAGACTCCTCCTCGGGCATTGGCAAGACAGGCCAGCAG
CCCGCTAAAAAGAGACTCAATTTTGGTCAGACTGGCGACTCAGAGTCAGTCCCCGACCCACAACCTCTCG
GAGAACCTCCAGCAACCCCCGCTGCTGTGGGACCTACTACAATGGCTTCAGGCGGTGGCGCACCAATGGC
AGACAATAACGAAGGCGCCGACGGAGTGGGTAATGCCTCAGGAAATTGGCATTGCGATTCCACATGGCTG
GGCGACAGAGTCATCACCACCAGCACCCGAACATGGGCCTTGCCCACCTATAACAACCACCTCTACAAGC
AAATCTCCAGTGCTTCAACGGGGGCCAGCAACGACAACCACTACTTCGGCTACAGCACCCCCTGGGGGTA
TTTTGATTTCAACAGATTCCACTGCCATTTCTCACCACGTGACTGGCAGCGACTCATCAACAACAATTGG
GGATTCCGGCCCAAGAGACTCAACTTCAAGCTCTTCAACATCCAAGTCAAGGAGGTCACGACGAATGATG
GCGTCACGACCATCGCTAATAACCTTACCAGCACGGTTCAAGTCTTCTCGGACTCGGAGTACCAGTTGCC
GTACGTCCTCGGCTCTGCGCACCAGGGCTGCCTCCCTCCGTTCCCGGCGGACGTGTTCATGATTCCGCAG
TACGGCTACCTAACGCTCAACAATGGCAGCCAGGCAGTGGGACGGTCATCCTTTTACTGCCTGGAATATT
TCCCATCGCAGATGCTGAGAACGGGCAATAACTTTACCTTCAGCTACACCTTCGAGGACGTGCCTTTCCA
CAGCAGCTACGCGCACAGCCAGAGCCTGGACCGGCTGATGAATCCTCTCATCGACCAGTACCTGTATTAC
CTGAACAGAACTCAGAATCAGTCCGGAAGTGCCCAAAACAAGGACTTGCTGTTTAGCCGGGGGTCTCCAG
CTGGCATGTCTGTTCAGCCCAAAAACTGGCTACCTGGACCCTGTTACCGGCAGCAGCGCGTTTCTAAAAC
AAAAACAGACAACAACAACAGCAACTTTACCTGGACTGGTGCTTCAAAATATAACCTTAATGGGCGTGAA
TCTATAATCAACCCTGGCACTGCTATGGCCTCACACAAAGACGACAAAGACAAGTTCTTTCCCATGAGCG
GTGTCATGATTTTTGGAAAGGAGAGCGCCGGAGCTTCAAACACTGCATTGGACAATGTCATGATCACAGA
CGAAGAGGAAATCAAAGCCACTAACCCCGTGGCCACCGAAAGATTTGGGACTGTGGCAGTCAATCTCCAG
AGCAGCAGCACAGACCCTGCGACCGGAGATGTGCATGTTATGGGAGCCTTACCTGGAATGGTGTGGCAAG
ACAGAGACGTATACCTGCAGGGTCCTATTTGGGCCAAAATTCCTCACACGGATGGACACTTTCACCCGTC
TCCTCTCATGGGCGGCTTTGGACTTAAGCACCCGCCTCCTCAGATCCTCATCAAAAACACGCCTGTTCCT
GCGAATCCTCCGGCAGAGTTTTCGGCTACAAAGTTTGCTTCATTCATCACCCAGTATTCCACAGGACAAG
TGAGCGTGGAGATTGAATGGGAGCTGCAGAAAGAAAACAGCAAACGCTGGAATCCCGAAGTGCAGTATAC
ATCTAACTATGCAAAATCTGCCAACGTTGATTTCACTGTGGACAACAATGGACTTTATACTGAGCCTCGC
CCCATTGGCACCCGTTACCTCACCCGTCCCCTGTAATTGTCTGTTAATCAATAAACCGGTTAATTCGTGT
CAGTTGAACTTTGGTCTCATGTCGTTATTATCTTATCTGGTCACCATAGCAATCGATGCATGTCCTTGGG
TCCGGCCTGCTGAATGCGCAGGCGGTCGGCCATGCCCCAGGCTTCGTTTTGACATCGGCGCAGGTCTTTG
TAGTAGTCTTGCATGAGCCTTTCTACCGGCACTTCTTCTTCTCCTTCCTCTTGTCCTGCATCTCTTGCAT
CTATCGCTGCGGCGGCGGCGGAGTTTGGCCGTAGGTGGCGCCCTCTTCCTCCCATCGTGTGACCCCGAAG
CCCCTCATCGGCTGAAGCAGGGCTAGGTCGGCGACAACGCGCTCGGCTAATATGGCCTGCTGCACCTGCG
TGAGGGTAGACTGGAAGTCATCCATGTCCACAAAGCGGTGGTATGCGCCCGTGTTGATGGTGTAAGTGCA
GTTGGCCATAACGGACCAGTTAACGGTCTGGTGACCCGGCTGCGAGAGCTCGGTGTACCTGAGACGCGAG
TAAGCCCTCGAGTCAAATACGTAGTCGTTACAAGTCCGCACCAGGTACTGGTATCCCACCAAAAAGTGCG
GCGGCGGCTGGCGGTAGAGGGGCCAGCGTAGGGTGGCCGGGGCTCCGGGGGCGAGATCTTCCAACATAAG
GCGATGATATCCGTAGATGTACCTGGACATCCAGGTGATGCCGGCGGCGGTGGTGGAGGCGCGCGGAAAG
TCGCGGACGCGGTTCCAGATGTTGCGCAGCGGCAAAAAGTGCTCCATGGTCGGGACGCTCTGGCCGGTCA
GGCGCGCGCAATCGTTGACGCTCTAGACCGTGCAAAAGGAGAGCCTGTAAGCGGGCACTCTTCCGTGGTC
TGGTGGATAAATTCGCAAGGGTATCATGGCGGACGACCGGGGTTCGAGCCCCGTATCCGGCCGTCCGCCG
TGATCCATGCGGTTACCGCCCGCGTGTCGAACCCAGGTGTGCGACGTCAGACAACGGGGGAGTGCTCCTT
TTGGCTTCCTTCCAGGCGCGGCGGCTGCTGCGCTAGCTTTTTTGGCCACTGGCCGCGCGCAGCGTAAGCG
GTTAGGCTGGAAAGCGAAAGCATTAAGTGGCTCGCTCCCTGTAGCCGGAGGGTTATTTTCCAAGGGTTGA
GTCGCGGGACCCCCGGTTCGAGTCTCGGACCGGCCGGACTGCGGCGAACGGGGGTTTGTCTCCCCGTCAT
GCAAGACCCCGCTTGCAAATTCCTCCGGAAACAGGGACGAGCCCCTTTTTTGCTTTTCCCAGATGCATCC
GGTGCTGCGGCAGATGCGCCCCCCTCCTCAGCAGCGGCAAGAGCAAGAGCAGCGGCAGACATGCAGGGCA
CCCTCCCCTCCTCCTACCGCGTCAGGAGGGGCGACATCCGCGGTTGACGCGGCAGCAGATGGTGATTACG
AACCCCCGCGGCGCCGGGCCCGGCACTACCTGGACTTGGAGGAGGGCGAGGGCCTGGCGCGGCTAGGAGC
GCCCTCTCCTGAGCGGCACCCAAGGGTGCAGCTGAAGCGTGATACGCGTGAGGCGTACGTGCCGCGGCAG
AACCTGTTTCGCGACCGCGAGGGAGAGGAGCCCGAGGAGATGCGGGATCGAAAGTTCCACGCAGGGCGCG
AGCTGCGGCATGGCCTGAATCGCGAGCGGTTGCTGCGCGAGGAGGACTTTGAGCCCGACGCGCGAACCGG
GATTAGTCCCGCGCGCGCACACGTGGCGGCCGCCGACCTGGTAACCGCATACGAGCAGACGGTGAACCAG
GGCGATCGCACCCTTTGGCGCATCCCATTCTCCAGTAACTTTATGTCCATGGGCGCACTCACAGACCTGG
GCCAAAACCTTCTCTACGCCAACTCCGCCCACGCGCTAGACATGACTTTTGAGGTGGATCCCATGGACGA
GCCCACCCTTCTTTATGTTTTGTTTGAAGTCTTTGACGTGGTCCGTGTGCACCAGCCGCACCGCGGCGTC
ATCGAAACCGTGTACCTGCGCACGCCCTTCTCGGCCGGCAACGCCACAACATAAAGAAGCAAGCAACATC
AACAACAGCTGCCGCCATGGGCTCCAGTGAGCAGGAACTGAAAGCCATTGTCAAAGATCTTGGTTGTGGG
CCATATTTTTTGGGCACCTATGACAAGCGCTTTCCAGGCTTTGTTTCTCCACACAAGCTCGCCTGCGCCA
TAGTCAATACGGCCGGTCGCGAGACTGGGGGCGTACACTGGATGGCCTTTGCCTGGAACCCGCACTCAAA
AACATGCTACCTCTTTGAGCCCTTTGGCTTTTCTGACCAGCGACTCAAGCAGGTTTACCAGTTTGAGTAC
GAGTCACTCCTGCGCCGTAGCGCCATTGCTTCTTCCCCCGACCGCTGTATAACGCTGGAAAAGTCCACCC
AAAGCGTACAGGGGCCCAACTCGGCCGCCTGTGGACTATTCTGCTGCATGTTTCTCCACGCCTTTGCCAA
CTGGCCCCAAACTCCCATGGATCACAACCCCACCATGAACCTTATTACCGGGGTACCCAACTCCATGCTC
AACAGTCCCCAGGTACAGCCCACCCTGCGTCGCAACCAGGAACAGCTCTACAGCTTCCTGGAGCGCCACT
CGCCCTACTTCCGCAGCCACAGTGCGCAGATTAGGAGCGCCACTTCTTTTTGTCACTTGAAAAACATGTA
AAAATAATGTACTAGAGACACTTTCAATAAAGGCAAATGCTTTTATTTGTACACTCTCGGGTGATTATTT
ACCCCCACCCTTGCCGTCTGCGCCGTTTAAAAATCAAAGGGGTTCTGCCGCGCATCGCTATGCGCCACTG
GCAGGGACACGTTGCGATACTGGTGTTTAGTGCTCCACTTAAACTCAGGCACAACCATCCGCGGCAGCTC
GGTGAAGTTTTCACTCCACAGGCTGCGCACCATCACCAACGCGTTTAGCAGGTCGGGCGCCGATATCTTG
AAGTCGCAGTTGGGGCCTCCGCCCTGCGCGCGCGAGTTGCGATACACAGGGTTGCAGCACTGGAACACTA
TCAGCGCCGGGTGGTGCACGCTGGCCAGCACGCTCTTGTCGGAGATCAGATCCGCGTCCAGGTCCTCCGC
GTTGCTCAGGGCGAACGGAGTCAACTTTGGTAGCTGCCTTCCCAAAAAGGGCGCGTGCCCAGGCTTTGAG
TTGCACTCGCACCGTAGTGGCATCAAAAGGTGACCGTGCCCGGTCTGGGCGTTAGGATACAGCGCCTGCA
TAAAAGCCTTGATCTGCTTAAAAGCCACCTGAGCCTTTGCGCCTTCAGAGAAGAACATGCCGCAAGACTT
GCCGGAAAACTGATTGGCCGGACAGGCCGCGTCGTGCACGCAGCACCTTGCGTCGGTGTTGGAGATCTGC
ACCACATTTCGGCCCCACCGGTTCTTCACGATCTTGGCCTTGCTAGACTGCTCCTTCAGCGCGCGCTGCC
CGTTTTCGCTCGTCACATCCATTTCAATCACGTGCTCCTTATTTATCATAATGCTTCCGTGTAGACACTT
AAGCTCGCCTTCGATCTCAGCGCAGCGGTGCAGCCACAACGCGCAGCCCGTGGGCTCGTGATGCTTGTAG
GTCACCTCTGCAAACGACTGCAGGTACGCCTGCAGGAATCGCCCCATCATCGTCACAAAGGTCTTGTTGC
TGGTGAAGGTCAGCTGCAACCCGCGGTGCTCCTCGTTCAGCCAGGTCTTGCATACGGCCGCCAGAGCTTC
CACTTGGTCAGGCAGTAGTTTGAAGTTCGCCTTTAGATCGTTATCCACGTGGTACTTGTCCATCAGCGCG
CGCGCAGCCTCCATGCCCTTCTCCCACGCAGACACGATCGGCACACTCAGCGGGTTCATCACCGTAATTT
CACTTTCCGCTTCGCTGGGCTCTTCCTCTTCCTCTTGCGTCCGCATACCACGCGCCACTGGGTCGTCTTC
ATTCAGCCGCCGCACTGTGCGCTTACCTCCTTTGCCATGCTTGATTAGCACCGGTGGGTTGCTGAAACCC
ACCATTTGTAGCGCCACATCTTCTCTTTCTTCCTCGCTGTCCACGATTACCTCTGGTGATGGCGGGCGCT
CGGGCTTGGGAGAAGGGCGCTTCTTTTTCTTCTTGGGCGCAATGGCCAAATCCGCCGCCGAGGTCGATGG
CCGCGGGCTGGGTGTGCGCGGCACCAGCGCGTCTTGTGATGAGTCTTCCTCGTCCTCGGACTCGATACGC
CGCCTCATCCGCTTTTTTGGGGGCGCCCGGGGAGGCGGCGGCGACGGGGACGGGGACGACACGTCCTCCA
TGGTTGGGGGACGTCGCGCCGCACCGCGTCCGCGCTCGGGGGTGGTTTCGCGCTGCTCCTCTTCCCGACT
GGCCATTTCCTTCTCCTATAGGCAGAAAAAGATCATGGAGTCAGTCGAGAAGAAGGACAGCCTAACCGCC
CCCTCTGAGTTCGCCACCACCGCCTCCACCGATGCCGCCAACGCGCCTACCACCTTCCCCGTCGAGGCAC
CCCCGCTTGAGGAGGAGGAAGTGATTATCGAGCAGGACCCAGGTTTTGTAAGCGAAGACGACGAGGACCG
CTCAGTACCAACAGAGGATAAAAAGCAAGACCAGGACAACGCAGAGGCAAACGAGGAACAAGTCGGGCGG
GGGGACGAAAGGCATGGCGACTACCTAGATGTGGGAGACGACGTGCTGTTGAAGCATCTGCAGCGCCAGT
GCGCCATTATCTGCGACGCGTTGCAAGAGCGCAGCGATGTGCCCCTCGCCATAGCGGATGTCAGCCTTGC
CTACGAACGCCACCTATTCTCACCGCGCGTACCCCCCAAACGCCAAGAAAACGGCACATGCGAGCCCAAC
CCGCGCCTCAACTTCTACCCCGTATTTGCCGTGCCAGAGGTGCTTGCCACCTATCACATCTTTTTCCAAA
ACTGCAAGATACCCCTATCCTGCCGTGCCAACCGCAGCCGAGCGGACAAGCAGCTGGCCTTGCGGCAGGG
CGCTGTCATACCTGATATCGCCTCGCTCAACGAAGTGCCAAAAATCTTTGAGGGTCTTGGACGCGACGAG
AAGCGCGCGGCAAACGCTCTGCAACAGGAAAACAGCGAAAATGAAAGTCACTCTGGAGTGTTGGTGGAAC
TCGAGGGTGACAACGCGCGCCTAGCCGTACTAAAACGCAGCATCGAGGTCACCCACTTTGCCTACCCGGC
ACTTAACCTACCCCCCAAGGTCATGAGCACAGTCATGAGTGAGCTGATCGTGCGCCGTGCGCAGCCCCTG
GAGAGGGATGCAAATTTGCAAGAACAAACAGAGGAGGGCCTACCCGCAGTTGGCGACGAGCAGCTAGCGC
GCTGGCTTCAAACGCGCGAGCCTGCCGACTTGGAGGAGCGACGCAAACTAATGATGGCCGCAGTGCTCGT
TACCGTGGAGCTTGAGTGCATGCAGCGGTTCTTTGCTGACCCGGAGATGCAGCGCAAGCTAGAGGAAACA
TTGCACTACACCTTTCGACAGGGCTACGTACGCCAGGCCTGCAAGATCTCCAACGTGGAGCTCTGCAACC
TGGTCTCCTACCTTGGAATTTTGCACGAAAACCGCCTTGGGCAAAACGTGCTTCATTCCACGCTCAAGGG
CGAGGCGCGCCGCGACTACGTCCGCGACTGCGTTTACTTATTTCTATGCTACACCTGGCAGACGGCCATG
GGCGTTTGGCAGCAGTGCTTGGAGGAGTGCAACCTCAAGGAGCTGCAGAAACTGCTAAAGCAAAACTTGA
AGGACCTATGGACGGCCTTCAACGAGCGCTCCGTGGCCGCGCACCTGGCGGACATCATTTTCCCCGAACG
CCTGCTTAAAACCCTGCAACAGGGTCTGCCAGACTTCACCAGTCAAAGCATGTTGCAGAACTTTAGGAAC
TTTATCCTAGAGCGCTCAGGAATCTTGCCCGCCACCTGCTGTGCACTTCCTAGCGACTTTGTGCCCATTA
AGTACCGCGAATGCCCTCCGCCGCTTTGGGGCCACTGCTACCTTCTGCAGCTAGCCAACTACCTTGCCTA
CCACTCTGACATAATGGAAGACGTGAGCGGTGACGGTCTACTGGAGTGTCACTGTCGCTGCAACCTATGC
ACCCCGCACCGCTCCCTGGTTTGCAATTCGCAGCTGCTTAACGAAAGTCAAATTATCGGTACCTTTGAGC
TGCAGGGTCCCTCGCCTGACGAAAAGTCCGCGGCTCCGGGGTTGAAACTCACTCCGGGGCTGTGGACGTC
GGCTTACCTTCGCAAATTTGTACCTGAGGACTACCACGCCCACGAGATTAGGTTCTACGAAGACCAATCC
CGCCCGCCTAATGCGGAGCTTACCGCCTGCGTCATTACCCAGGGCCACATTCTTGGCCAATTGCAAGCCA
TCAACAAAGCCCGCCAAGAGTTTCTGCTACGAAAGGGACGGGGGGTTTACTTGGACCCCCAGTCCGGCGA
GGAGCTCAACCCAATCCCCCCGCCGCCGCAGCCCTATCAGCAGCAGCCGCGGGCCCTTGCTTCCCAGGAT
GGCACCCAAAAAGAAGCTGCAGCTGCCGCCGCCACCCACGGACGAGGAGGAATACTGGGACAGTCAGGCA
GAGGAGGTTTTGGACGAGGAGGAGGAGGACATGATGGAAGACTGGGAGAGCCTAGACGAGGAAGCTTCCG
AGGTCGAAGAGGTGTCAGACGAAACACCGTCACCCTCGGTCGCATTCCCCTCGCCGGCGCCCCAGAAATC
GGCAACCGGTTCCAGCATGGCTACAACCTCCGCTCCTCAGGCGCCGCCGGCACTGCCCGTTCGCCGACCC
AACCGTAGATGGGACACCACTGGAACCAGGGCCGGTAAGTCCAAGCAGCCGCCGCCGTTAGCCCAAGAGC
AACAACAGCGCCAAGGCTACCGCTCATGGCGCGGGCACAAGAACGCCATAGTTGCTTGCTTGCAAGACTG
TGGGGGCAACATCTCCTTCGCCCGCCGCTTTCTTCTCTACCATCACGGCGTGGCCTTCCCCCGTAACATC
CTGCATTACTACCGTCATCTCTACAGCCCATACTGCACCGGCGGCAGCGGCAGCAACAGCAGCGGCCACA
CAGAAGCAAAGGCGACCGGATAGCAAGACTCTGACAAAGCCCAAGAAATCCACAGCGGCGGCAGCAGCAG
GAGGAGGAGCGCTGCGTCTGGCGCCCAACGAACCCGTATCGACCCGCGAGCTTAGAAACAGGATTTTTCC
CACTCTGTATGCTATATTTCAACAGAGCAGGGGCCAAGAACAAGAGCTGAAAATAAAAAACAGGTCTCTG
CGATCCCTCACCCGCAGCTGCCTGTATCACAAAAGCGAAGATCAGCTTCGGCGCACGCTGGAAGACGCGG
AGGCTCTCTTCAGTAAATACTGCGCGCTGACTCTTAAGGACTAGTTTCGCGCCCTTTCTCAAATTTAAGC
GCGAAAACTACGTCATCTCCAGCGGCCACACCCGGCGCCAGCACCTGTTGTCAGCGCCATTATGAGCAAG
GAAATTCCCACGCCCTACATGTGGAGTTACCAGCCACAAATGGGACTTGCGGCTGGAGCTGCCCAAGACT
ACTCAACCCGAATAAACTACATGAGCGCGGGACCCCACATGATATCCCGGGTCAACGGAATACGCGCCCA
CCGAAACCGAATTCTCCTGGAACAGGCGGCTATTACCACCACACCTCGTAATAACCTTAATCCCCGTAGT
TGGCCCGCTGCCCTGGTGTACCAGGAAAGTCCTGCTCCCACCACTGTGGTACTTCCCAGAGACGCCCAGG
CCGAAGTTCAGATGACTAACTCAGGGGCGCAGCTTGCGGGCGGCTTTCGTCACAGGGTGCGGTCGCCCGG
GCAGGGTATAACTCACCTGACAATCAGAGGGCGAGGTATTCAGCTCAACGACGAGTCGGTGAGCTCCTCG
CTTGGTCTCCGTCCGGACGGGACATTTCAGATCGGCGGCGCCGGCCGCTCTTCATTCACGCCTCGTCAGG
CAATCCTAACTCTGCAGACCTCGTCCTCTGAGCCGCGCTCTGGAGGCATTGGAACTCTGCAATTTATTGA
GGAGTTTGTGCCATCGGTCTACTTTAACCCCTTCTCGGGACCTCCCGGCCACTATCCGGATCAATTTATT
CCTAACTTTGACGCGGTAAAGGACTCGGCGGACGGCTACGACTGAATGTTAAGTGGAGAGGCAGAGCAAC
TGCGCCTGAAACACCTGGTCCACTGTCGCCGCCACAAGTGCTTTGCCCGCGACTCCGGTGAGTTTTGCTA
CTTTGAATTGCCCGAGGATCATATCGAGGGCCCGGCGCACGGCGTCCGGCTTACCGCCCAGGGAGAGCTT
GCCCGTAGCCTGATTCGGGAGTTTACCCAGCGCCCCCTGCTAGTTGAGCGGGACAGGGGACCCTGTGTTC
TCACTGTGATTTGCAACTGTCCTAACCCTGGATTACATCAAGATCTTTGTTGCCATCTCTGTGCTGAGTA
TAATAAATACAGAAATTAAAATATACTGGGGCTCCTATCGCCATCCTGTAAACGCCACCGTCTTCACCCG
CCCAAGCAAACCAAGGCGAACCTTACCTGGTACTTTTAACATCTCTCCCTCTGTGATTTACAACAGTTTC
AACCCAGACGGAGTGAGTCTACGAGAGAACCTCTCCGAGCTCAGCTACTCCATCAGAAAAAACACCACCC
TCCTTACCTGCCGGGAACGTACGAGTGCGTCACCGGCCGCTGCACCACACCTACCGCCTGACCGTAAACC
AGACTTTTTCCGGACAGACCTCAATAACTCTGTTTACCAGAACAGGAGGTGAGCTTAGAAAACCCTTAGG
GTATTAGGCCAAAGGCGCAGCTACTGTGGGGTTTATGAACAATTCAAGCAACTCTACGGGCTATTCTAAT
TCAGGTTTCTCTAGAAATGGACGGAATTATTACAGAGCAGCGCCTGCTAGAAAGACGCAGGGCAGCGGCC
GAGCAACAGCGCATGAATCAAGAGCTCCAAGACATGGTTAACTTGCACCAGTGCAAAAGGGGTATCTTTT
GTCTGGTAAAGCAGGCCAAAGTCACCTACGACAGTAATACCACCGGACACCGCCTTAGCTACAAGTTGCC
AACCAAGCGTCAGAAATTGGTGGTCATGGTGGGAGAAAAGCCCATTACCATAACTCAGCACTCGGTAGAA
ACCGAAGGCTGCATTCACTCACCTTGTCAAGGACCTGAGGATCTCTGCACCCTTATTAAGACCCTGTGCG
GTCTCAAAGATCTTATTCCCTTTAACTAATAAAAAAAAATAATAAAGCATCACTTACTTAAAATCAGTTA
GCAAATTTCTGTCCAGTTTATTCAGCAGCACCTCCTTGCCCTCCTCCCAGCTCTGGTATTGCAGCTTCCT
CCTGGCTGCAAACTTTCTCCACAATCTAAATGGAATGTCAGTTTCCTCCTGTTCCTGTCCATCCGCACCC
ACTATCTTCATGTTGTTGCAGATGAAGCGCGCAAGACCGTCTGAAGATACCTTCAACCCCGTGTATCCAT
ATGACACGGAAACCGGTCCTCCAACTGTGCCTTTTCTTACTCCTCCCTTTGTATCCCCCAATGGGTTTCA
AGAGAGTCCCCCTGGGGTACTCTCTTTGCGCCTATCCGAACCTCTAGTTACCTCCAATGGCATGCTTGCG
CTCAAAATGGGCAACGGCCTCTCTCTGGACGAGGCCGGCAACCTTACCTCCCAAAATGTAACCACTGTGA
GCCCACCTCTCAAAAAAACCAAGTCAAACATAAACCTGGAAATATCTGCACCCCTCACAGTTACCTCAGA
AGCCCTAACTGTGGCTGCCGCCGCACCTCTAATGGTCGCGGGCAACACACTCACCATGCAATCACAGGCC
CCGCTAACCGTGCACGACTCCAAACTTAGCATTGCCACCCAAGGACCCCTCACAGTGTCAGAAGGAAAGC
TAGCCCTGCAAACATCAGGCCCCCTCACCACCACCGATAGCAGTACCCTTACTATCACTGCCTCACCCCC
TCTAACTACTGCCACTGGTAGCTTGGGCATTGACTTGAAAGAGCCCATTTATACACAAAATGGAAAACTA
GGACTAAAGTACGGGGCTCCTTTGCATGTAACAGACGACCTAAACACTTTGACCGTAGCAACTGGTCCAG
GTGTGACTATTAATAATACTTCCTTGCAAACTAAAGTTACTGGAGCCTTGGGTTTTGATTCACAAGGCAA
TATGCAACTTAATGTAGCAGGAGGACTAAGGATTGATTCTCAAAACAGACGCCTTATACTTGATGTTAGT
TATCCGTTTGATGCTCAAAACCAACTAAATCTAAGACTAGGACAGGGCCCTCTTTTTATAAACTCAGCCC
ACAACTTGGATATTAACTACAACAAAGGCCTTTACTTGTTTACAGCTTCAAACAATTCCAAAAAGCTTGA
GGTTAACCTAAGCACTGCCAAGGGGTTGATGTTTGACGCTACAGCCATAGCCATTAATGCAGGAGATGGG
CTTGAATTTGGTTCACCTAATGCACCAAACACAAATCCCCTCAAAACAAAAATTGGCCATGGCCTAGAAT
TTGATTCAAACAAGGCTATGGTTCCTAAACTAGGAACTGGCCTTAGTTTTGACAGCACAGGTGCCATTAC
AGTAGGAAACAAAAATAATGATAAGCTAACTTTGTGGACCACACCAGCTCCATCTCCTAACTGTAGACTA
AATGCAGAGAAAGATGCTAAACTCACTTTGGTCTTAACAAAATGTGGCAGTCAAATACTTGCTACAGTTT
CAGTTTTGGCTGTTAAAGGCAGTTTGGCTCCAATATCTGGAACAGTTCAAAGTGCTCATCTTATTATAAG
ATTTGACGAAAATGGAGTGCTACTAAACAATTCCTTCCTGGACCCAGAATATTGGAACTTTAGAAATGGA
GATCTTACTGAAGGCACAGCCTATACAAACGCTGTTGGATTTATGCCTAACCTATCAGCTTATCCAAAAT
CTCACGGTAAAACTGCCAAAAGTAACATTGTCAGTCAAGTTTACTTAAACGGAGACAAAACTAAACCTGT
AACACTAACCATTACACTAAACGGTACACAGGAAACAGGAGACACAACTCCAAGTGCATACTCTATGTCA
TTTTCATGGGACTGGTCTGGCCACAACTACATTAATGAAATATTTGCCACATCCTCTTACACTTTTTCAT
ACATTGCCCAAGAATAAAGAATCGTTTGTGTTATGTTTCAACGTGTTTATTTTTCAATTGCAGAAAATTT
CAAGTCATTTTTCATTCAGTAGTATAGCCCCACCACCACATAGCTTATACAGATCACCGTACCTTAATCA
AACTCACAGAACCCTAGTATTCAACCTGCCACCTCCCTCCCAACACACAGAGTACACAGTCCTTTCTCCC
CGGCTGGCCTTAAAAAGCATCATATCATGGGTAACAGACATATTCTTAGGTGTTATATTCCACACGGTTT
CCTGTCGAGCCAAACGCTCATCAGTGATATTAATAAACTCCCCGGGCAGCTCACTTAAGTTCATGTCGCT
GTCCAGCTGCTGAGCCACAGGCTGCTGTCCAACTTGCGGTTGCTTAACGGGCGGCGAAGGAGAAGTCCAC
GCCTACATGGGGGTAGAGTCATAATCGTGCATCAGGATAGGGCGGTGGTGCTGCAGCAGCGCGCGAATAA
ACTGCTGCCGCCGCCGCTCCGTCCTGCAGGAATACAACATGGCAGTGGTCTCCTCAGCGATGATTCGCAC
CGCCCGCAGCATAAGGCGCCTTGTCCTCCGGGCACAGCAGCGCACCCTGATCTCACTTAAATCAGCACAG
TAACTGCAGCACAGCACCACAATATTGTTCAAAATCCCACAGTGCAAGGCGCTGTATCCAAAGCTCATGG
CGGGGACCACAGAACCCACGTGGCCATCATACCACAAGCGCAGGTAGATTAAGTGGCGACCCCTCATAAA
CACGCTGGACATAAACATTACCTCTTTTGGCATGTTGTAATTCACCACCTCCCGGTACCATATAAACCTC
TGATTAAACATGGCGCCATCCACCACCATCCTAAACCAGCTGGCCAAAACCTGCCCGCCGGCTATACACT
GCAGGGAACCGGGACTGGAACAATGACAGTGGAGAGCCCAGGACTCGTAACCATGGATCATCATGCTCGT
CATGATATCAATGTTGGCACAACACAGGCACACGTGCATACACTTCCTCAGGATTACAAGCTCCTCCCGC
GTTAGAACCATATCCCAGGGAACAACCCATTCCTGAATCAGCGTAAATCCCACACTGCAGGGAAGACCTC
GCACGTAACTCACGTTGTGCATTGTCAAAGTGTTACATTCGGGCAGCAGCGGATGATCCTCCAGTATGGT
AGCGCGGGTTTCTGTCTCAAAAGGAGGTAGACGATCCCTACTGTACGGAGTGCGCCGAGACAACCGAGAT
CGTGTTGGTCGTAGTGTCATGCCAAATGGAACGCCGGACGTAGTCATATTTCCTGAAGCAAAACCAGGTG
CGGGCGTGACAAACAGATCTGCGTCTCCGGTCTCGCCGCTTAGATCGCTCTGTGTAGTAGTTGTAGTATA
TCCACTCTCTCAAAGCATCCAGGCGCCCCCTGGCTTCGGGTTCTATGTAAACTCCTTCATGCGCCGCTGC
CCTGATAACATCCACCACCGCAGAATAAGCCACACCCAGCCAACCTACACATTCGTTCTGCGAGTCACAC
ACGGGAGGAGCGGGAAGAGCTGGAAGAACCATGTTTTTTTTTTTATTCCAAAAGATTATCCAAAACCTCA
AAATGAAGATCTATTAAGTGAACGCGCTCCCCTCCGGTGGCGTGGTCAAACTCTACAGCCAAAGAACAGA
TAATGGCATTTGTAAGATGTTGCACAATGGCTTCCAAAAGGCAAACGGCCCTCACGTCCAAGTGGACGTA
AAGGCTAAACCCTTCAGGGTGAATCTCCTCTATAAACATTCCAGCACCTTCAACCATGCCCAAATAATTC
TCATCTCGCCACCTTCTCAATATATCTCTAAGCAAATCCCGAATATTAAGTCCGGCCATTGTAAAAATCT
GCTCCAGAGCGCCCTCCACCTTCAGCCTCAAGCAGCGAATCATGATTGCAAAAATTCAGGTTCCTCACAG
ACCTGTATAAGATTCAAAAGCGGAACATTAACAAAAATACCGCGATCCCGTAGGTCCCTTCGCAGGGCCA
GCTGAACATAATCGTGCAGGTCTGCACGGACCAGCGCGGCCACTTCCCCGCCAGGAACCATGACAAAAGA
ACCCACACTGATTATGACACGCATACTCGGAGCTATGCTAACCAGCGTAGCCCCGATGTAAGCTTGTTGC
ATGGGCGGCGATATAAAATGCAAGGTGCTGCTCAAAAAATCAGGCAAAGCCTCGCGCAAAAAAGAAAGCA
CATCGTAGTCATGCTCATGCAGATAAAGGCAGGTAAGCTCCGGAACCACCACAGAAAAAGACACCATTTT
TCTCTCAAACATGTCTGCGGGTTTCTGCATAAACACAAAATAAAATAACAAAAAAACATTTAAACATTAG
AAGCCTGTCTTACAACAGGAAAAACAACCCTTATAAGCATAAGACGGACTACGGCCATGCCGGCGTGACC
GTAAAAAAACTGGTCACCGTGATTAAAAAGCACCACCGACAGCTCCTCGGTCATGTCCGGAGTCATAATG
TAAGACTCGGTAAACACATCAGGTTGATTCACATCGGTCAGTGCTAAAAAGCGACCGAAATAGCCCGGGG
GAATACATACCCGCAGGCGTAGAGACAACATTACAGCCCCCATAGGAGGTATAACAAAATTAATAGGAGA
GAAAAACACATAAACACCTGAAAAACCCTCCTGCCTAGGCAAAATAGCACCCTCCCGCTCCAGAACAACA
TACAGCGCTTCCACAGCGGCAGCCATAACAGTCAGCCTTACCAGTAAAAAAGAAAACCTATTAAAAAAAC
ACCACTCGACACGGCACCAGCTCAATCAGTCACAGTGTAAAAAAGGGCCAAGTGCAGAGCGAGTATATAT
AGGACTAAAAAATGACGTAACGGTTAAAGTCCACAAAAAACACCCAGAAAACCGCACGCGAACCTACGCC
CAGAAACGAAAGCCAAAAAACCCACAACTTCCTCAAATCGTCACTTCCGTTTTCCCACGTTACGTCACTT
CCCATTTTAAGAAAACTACAATTCCCAACACATACAAGTTACTCCGCCCTAAAACCTACGTCACCCGCCC
CGTTCCCACGCCCCGCGCCACGTCACAAACTCCACCCCCTCATTATCATATTGGCTTCAATCCAAAATAA
GGTATATTATTGATGATGTTAATTAAGAATTCGGATCTGCGACGCGAGGCTGGATGGCCTTCCCCATTAT
GATTCTTCTCGCTTCCGGCGGCATCGGGATGCCCGCGTTGCAGGCCATGCTGTCCAGGCAGGTAGATGAC
GACCATCAGGGACAGCTTCAAGGCCAGCAAAAGGCCAGGAACCGTAAAAAGGCCGCGTTGCTGGCGTTTT
TCCATAGGCTCCGCCCCCCTGACGAGCATCACAAAAATCGACGCTCAAGTCAGAGGTGGCGAAACCCGAC
AGGACTATAAAGATACCAGGCGTTTCCCCCTGGAAGCTCCCTCGTGCGCTCTCCTGTTCCGACCCTGCCG
CTTACCGGATACCTGTCCGCCTTTCTCCCTTCGGGAAGCGTGGCGCTTTCTCATAGCTCACGCTGTAGGT
ATCTCAGTTCGGTGTAGGTCGTTCGCTCCAAGCTGGGCTGTGTGCACGAACCCCCCGTTCAGCCCGACCG
CTGCGCCTTATCCGGTAACTATCGTCTTGAGTCCAACCCGGTAAGACACGACTTATCGCCACTGGCAGCA
GCCACTGGTAACAGGATTAGCAGAGCGAGGTATGTAGGCGGTGCTACAGAGTTCTTGAAGTGGTGGCCTA
ACTACGGCTACACTAGAAGGACAGTATTTGGTATCTGCGCTCTGCTGAAGCCAGTTACCTTCGGAAAAAG
AGTTGGTAGCTCTTGATCCGGCAAACAAACCACCGCTGGTAGCGGTGGTTTTTTTGTTTGCAAGCAGCAG
ATTACGCGCAGAAAAAAAGGATCTCAAGAAGATCCTTTGATCTTTTCTACGGGGTCTGACGCTCAGTGGA
ACGAAAACTCACGTTAAGGGATTTTGGTCATGAGATTATCAAAAAGGATCTTCACCTAGATCCTTTTAAA
TCAATCTAAAGTATATATGAGTAAACTTGGTCTGACAGTTACCAATGCTTAATCAGTGAGGCACCTATCT
CAGCGATCTGTCTATTTCGTTCATCCATAGTTGCCTGACTCCCCGTCGTGTAGATAACTACGATACGGGA
GGGCTTACCATCTGGCCCCAGTGCTGCAATGATACCGCGAGACCCACGCTCACCGGCTCCAGATTTATCA
GCAATAAACCAGCCAGCCGGAAGGGCCGAGCGCAGAAGTGGTCCTGCAACTTTATCCGCCTCCATCCAGT
CTATTAATTGTTGCCGGGAAGCTAGAGTAAGTAGTTCGCCAGTTAATAGTTTGCGCAACGTTGTTGCCAT
TGCTACAGGCATCGTGGTGTCACGCTCGTCGTTTGGTATGGCTTCATTCAGCTCCGGTTCCCAACGATCA
AGGCGAGTTACATGATCCCCCATGTTGTGCAAAAAAGCGGTTAGCTCCTTCGGTCCTCCGATCGTTGTCA
GAAGTAAGTTGGCCGCAGTGTTATCACTCATGGTTATGGCAGCACTGCATAATTCTCTTACTGTCATGCC
ATCCGTAAGATGCTTTTCTGTGACTGGTGAGTACTCAACCAAGTCATTCTGAGAATAGTGTATGCGGCGA
CCGAGTTGCTCTTGCCCGGCGTCAACACGGGATAATACCGCGCCACATAGCAGAACTTTAAAAGTGCTCA
TCATTGGAAAACGTTCTTCGGGGCGAAAACTCTCAAGGATCTTACCGCTGTTGAGATCCAGTTCGATGTA
ACCCACTCGTGCACCCAACTGATCTTCAGCATCTTTTACTTTCACCAGCGTTTCTGGGTGAGCAAAAACA
GGAAGGCAAAATGCCGCAAAAAAGGGAATAAGGGCGACACGGAAATGTTGAATACTCATACTCTTCCTTT
TTCAATATTATTGAAGCATTTATCAGGGTTATTGTCTCATGAGCGGATACATATTTGAATGTATTTAGAA
AAATAAACAAATAGGGGTTCCGCGCACATTTCCCCGAAAAGTGCCACCTGACGTCTAAGAAACCATTATT
ATCATGACATTAACCTATAAAAATAGGCGTATCACGAGGCCCTTTCGTCTTCAAGAATT
Features (pLannotate 1.2.2; 32 found; start..end, strand, type, name):
     21..123     +  repeat_region  ITR: inverted terminal repeat of human adenovirus serotype 5 inverted
    211..361     +  misc_signal    Ad5 Ψ: packaging signal for adenovirus serotype 5
    482..500     +  misc_feature   MCS (fragment): pBluescript multiple cloning site
    505..903     +  CDS            sag (fragment): PR73_MMTVC - Experimental evidence at transcript level: Swiss-Prot protein existence level 2. Superantigen. From Mouse mammary tumor virus (strain C3H) (MMTV).
   1108..1139    +  promoter       TRE3GS promoter (fragment): 3rd-generation Tet-responsive promoter that can be activated by binding of Tet-On® 3G, modified to eliminate binding sites for endogenous mammalian transcription factors
   2006..3196    +  CDS            Rep52: REP52_AAV2S - Experimental evidence at protein level: Swiss-Prot protein existence level 1. Plays a critical role during packaging of viral DNA into empty capsids, where they are thought to be part of the packaging motor complex. The single stranded genomic DNA is packaged in a 3' to 5' direction and requires the association between viral DNA and Rep40. Regulates host PKA activity by interacting with host PRKX as a mechanism to interfere with helper virus propagation and to promote its own replication. From Adeno-associated virus 2 (isolate Srivastava/1982) (AAV-2).
   3216..5423    +  CDS            VP1: CAPSD_AAV2S - Experimental evidence at protein level: Swiss-Prot protein existence level 1. Capsid protein self-assembles to form an icosahedral capsid with a T=1 symmetry, about 22 nm in diameter, and consisting of 60 copies of three size variants of the capsid protein VP1, VP2 and VP3 which differ in their N-terminus. The capsid encapsulates the genomic ssDNA. Binds to host cell heparan sulfate and uses host ITGA5-ITGB1 as coreceptor on the cell surface to provide virion attachment to target cell. This attachment induces virion internalization predominantly through clathrin-dependent endocyt
   5519..5725    -  CDS            PTP (fragment): TERM_ADE05 - Experimental evidence at protein level: Swiss-Prot protein existence level 1. Protein covalently bound to the viral DNA that acts as a primer for viral genomic replication by DNA strand displacement. Assembles on the viral origin of replication in an initiation complex with viral polymerase, DBP, host NFIA and host POU2F1/OCT1. During initiation, the polymerase covalently couples the first dCTP with Ser- 580 of pTP. The terminal protein stimulates the template activity over 20 fold compared to protein-free templates. Neo-synthesized viral genomes are linked to two preterminal prot
   5725..6252    -  CDS            PTP (fragment): TERM_ADE02 - Experimental evidence at protein level: Swiss-Prot protein existence level 1. Protein covalently bound to the viral DNA that acts as a primer for viral genomic replication by DNA strand displacement. Assembles on the viral origin of replication in an initiation complex with viral polymerase, DBP, host NFIA and host POU2F1/OCT1. During initiation, the polymerase covalently couples the first dCTP with Ser- 580 of pTP. The terminal protein stimulates the template activity over 20 fold compared to protein-free templates. Neo-synthesized viral genomes are linked to two preterminal prot
   6283..6439    +  ncRNA          VA: Accession: RF00102 - VA RNA
   6538..6695    +  ncRNA          VA: Accession: RF00102 - VA RNA
   6713..7210    +  CDS            L1 (fragment): PKG3_ADE05 - Experimental evidence at protein level: Swiss-Prot protein existence level 1. Involved in viral genome packaging through its interaction with packaging proteins 1 and 2. After proteolytic cleavage by adenovirus protease, L1 52/55k protein is removed from the capsid during viral maturation. From Human adenovirus C serotype 5 (HAdV-5) (Human adenovirus 5).
   7418..7471    +  CDS            CAPSH_ADECU: Experimental evidence at transcript level: Swiss-Prot protein existence level 2. Major capsid protein that self-associates to form 240 hexon trimers, each in the shape of a hexagon, building most of the pseudo T=25 capsid. Assembled into trimeric units with the help of the chaperone shutoff protein. Transported by pre-protein VI to the nucleus where it associates with other structural proteins to form an empty capsid. Might be involved, through its interaction with host dyneins, in the intracellular microtubule-dependent transport of incoming viral capsid to the nucleus (By similarity). From C
   7507..8118    +  CDS            L3: PRO_ADE05 - Experimental evidence at transcript level: Swiss-Prot protein existence level 2. Cleaves viral precursor proteins (pTP, pIIIa, pVI, pVII, pVIII, and pX) inside newly assembled particles giving rise to mature virions. Protease complexed to its cofactor slides along the viral DNA to specifically locate and cleave the viral precursors. Mature virions have a weakened organization compared to the unmature virions, thereby facilitating subsequent uncoating. Without maturation, the particle lacks infectivity and is unable to uncoat. Late in adenovirus infection, in the cytoplasm, may part
   8220..9806    -  CDS            DBP: DNB2_ADE05 - Experimental evidence at protein level: Swiss-Prot protein existence level 1. Plays a role in the elongation phase of viral strand displacement replication by unwinding the template in an ATP- independent fashion, employing its capacity to form multimers. Also enhances the rate of initiation. Released from template upon second strand synthesis. Assembles in complex with viral pTP, viral pol, host NFIA and host POU2F1/OCT1 on viral origin of replication. Covers the whole ssDNA genome during synthesis. The complementary strand synthesis induces its relese from DNA template. May inhi
   9835..12255   +  CDS            L4: SHUT_ADE05 - Experimental evidence at protein level: Swiss-Prot protein existence level 1. Protein that inhibits host translation while promoting late viral translation by ribosome shunting. Blocks host cap-dependent translation by binding to eIF4G, displacing MKNK1 from cap initiation complexes and preventing EIF4E phosphorylation. Binds to the tripartite leader sequence of viral late mRNAs and recruits host eIF4G, PABPC1/poly-A binding protein and 40S ribosomes subunits on viral mRNAs, allowing ribosome shunting and efficient translation of late viral mRNAs even though conventional translati
  12468..12851   +  CDS            SF33K_ADE02 (fragment): Experimental evidence at protein level: Swiss-Prot protein existence level 1. Probably functions as the small terminase that is part of the molecular motor that translocates genomic DNA in empty capsid during DNA packaging. This motor is located at a unique vertex and comprises at least the IVa2 ATPase, the small terminase 33K and probably a portal. Forms a ring-like structure of about 17 nm in which genomic DNA is translocated into the capsid. Stimulates IVa2 ATPase activity in the presence of the viral genome. Once the DNA is packaged, the terminase detaches: the 33K protein is present in th
  12942..13622   +  CDS            L4: CAP8_ADE02 - Experimental evidence at protein level: Swiss-Prot protein existence level 1. [Hexon-linking protein-C]: Structural component of the virion that acts as a cement protein on the capsid interior and which glue the peripentonal hexons and group-of-nine hexons together. From Human adenovirus C serotype 2 (HAdV-2) (Human adenovirus 2).
  13626..13946   +  CDS            E312_ADE02: Experimental evidence at protein level: Swiss-Prot protein existence level 1. From Human adenovirus C serotype 2 (HAdV-2) (Human adenovirus 2).
  14361..14726   +  CDS            E3145_ADE02: Experimental evidence at protein level: Swiss-Prot protein existence level 1. May prevent Nf-kappaB activation by immune signals like Tumor necrosis factor, presumably by inhibiting NFKB1 dimer DNA-binding. May act directly at the TNF receptor to inhibit signaling. From Human adenovirus C serotype 2 (HAdV-2) (Human adenovirus 2).
  14757..14921   -  CDS            UXP_ADE05 (fragment): Experimental evidence at transcript level: Swiss-Prot protein existence level 2. Might play a role in viral replication since it is associated with viral replication centers. Seems to have an effect on DBP localization. From Human adenovirus C serotype 5 (HAdV-5) (Human adenovirus 5).
  14932..16674   +  CDS            SPIKE_ADE05: Experimental evidence at protein level: Swiss-Prot protein existence level 1. Forms spikes that protrude from each vertex of the icosahedral capsid. Interacts with host coxsackievirus and adenovirus receptor CXADR located at the cell tight junctions to provide virion initial attachment to target cell. The fiber protein binds to CXADR with a higher affinity than CXADR binds to itself, thereby blocking the cell-cell adhesion function of CXADR dimers and leading to local disruption of the tight junction. Fiber protein present on neo- synthesized particles may thus disrupt the junctional integrity
  16807..16884   -  CDS            E417_ADE03: Protein predicted: Swiss-Prot protein existence level 4. From Human adenovirus B serotype 3 (HAdV-3) (Human adenovirus 3).
  17086..17967   -  CDS            E434_ADE02: Experimental evidence at protein level: Swiss-Prot protein existence level 1. Plays a major role to prevent cellular inhibition of viral genome replication by nuclear bodies. Assembles an SCF-like E3 ubiquitin ligase complex based on the cellular proteins ELOB, ELOC, CUL5 and RBX1, in cooperation with viral E1B-55K. This viral RING-type ligase ubiquitinates cellular substrates prior to proteasomal degradation: p53/TP53, LIG4, MRE11-RAD50-NBS1 (MRN) complex, ITGA3, DAXX and BLM. From Human adenovirus C serotype 2 (HAdV-2) (Human adenovirus 2).
  18246..18593   -  CDS            E411_ADE05: Experimental evidence at protein level: Swiss-Prot protein existence level 1. From Human adenovirus C serotype 5 (HAdV-5) (Human adenovirus 5).
  18593..18982   -  CDS            E4RF2_ADE02: Protein predicted: Swiss-Prot protein existence level 4. From Human adenovirus C serotype 2 (HAdV-2) (Human adenovirus 2).
  19033..19416   -  CDS            E4RF1_ADE02: Experimental evidence at protein level: Swiss-Prot protein existence level 1. May modulate tight-junctions functions of infected cells through interactions with PDZ proteins. E4 ORF1 has ben show for Adenovirus 9 to interact with protein involved in tight junction regulation. May play a role in mTOR activation by activating PI3- kinase, thus overriding cellular checkpoint for translation. From Human adenovirus C serotype 2 (HAdV-2) (Human adenovirus 2).
  19726..19828   -  repeat_region  ITR: inverted terminal repeat of human adenovirus serotype 5 inverted
  19849..19973   +  CDS            TcR (fragment): tetracycline efflux protein; tet; confers resistance to tetracycline
  20019..20607   -  rep_origin     ori: high-copy-number ColE1/pMB1/pBR322/pUC origin of replication
  20759..21619   -  CDS            AmpR: β-lactamase; bla; confers resistance to ampicillin, carbenicillin, and related antibiotics
  21620..21724   -  promoter       AmpR promoter: bla
