[The description below was written by a language model from this plasmid's Addgene catalogue record and pLannotate feature annotations shown in this document.]
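Description:
pDGM6 is a large (about 21.8 kb) AAV packaging/helper plasmid built on the pDG backbone. It combines, on one molecule, the functions needed in trans to produce recombinant AAV serotype 6 particles. It was made by PCR-amplifying the capsid reading frame from an AAV6 clone and inserting it between the SwaI and ClaI sites of pDG, both of which are retained. In bacteria it replicates from a high-copy ColE1/pUC-type origin and is selected with ampicillin through the AmpR (β-lactamase) gene. A short tetracycline-resistance fragment is a nonfunctional backbone remnant.

The feature table shows the AAV2 rep region (annotated as Rep52) immediately followed by the VP1 capsid reading frame. The annotation tool matched this frame to the AAV2 capsid by homology, but the record identifies it as AAV6 cap. Upstream of rep is a fragment matching the mouse mammary tumor virus sag sequence, which suggests MMTV-derived regulatory sequence. The record does not state which promoter drives rep.

The rest of the plasmid is an extended block of adenovirus 2/5 sequence. It carries the recognised AAV helper functions: two VA RNAs, the E2A DNA-binding protein, and E4 reading frames including E4 34K. Adjacent late-region and E3 genes or fragments are also present, including L4 100K, fiber and protease. Adenoviral ITRs and an Ad5 packaging signal are annotated as well.

Co-transfected with an ITR-flanked AAV vector plasmid into producer cells, pDGM6 supplies replication, capsid and helper activities without adenovirus infection. The resulting AAV6-pseudotyped vectors are described as suited to in vivo transduction of muscle, lung, liver and other tissues.
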