Addgene plasmid #110660: pDGM6
Purpose: Adeno-Associated Virus (AAV) serotype 6; contains the AAV6 cap genes, AAV2 rep genes, and adenovirus helper genes. Good for in vivo transduction of muscle, lung, liver and other tissues.
Depositing lab: David Russell. Depositing organization: University of Washington. Publication: Systemic delivery of genes to striated muscles using adeno-associated viral vectors. Gregorevic P, Blankinship MJ, Allen JM, Crawford RW, Meuse L, Miller DG, Russell DW, Chamberlain JS. Nat Med. 2004 Aug;10(8):828-34. doi: 10.1038/nm1085. Epub 2004 Jul 25. PubMed 15273747.
Backbone
  Vector backbone: pDG
  Backbone size w/o insert (bp): 21845
  Total vector size (bp): 21842
  Modifications to backbone: The packaging/helper plasmid pDGM6, which includes the serotype 6 capsid reading frame, was generated by amplifying the capsid genefrom a clone of AAV serotype 6 by PCR using the oligonucleotide primers 5′- ATTTAAATCAGGTATGGCTGCCGATGGT-3′ and 5′- ATCGATTGCTATGGTGACCAGATAAGATAA-3′ encoding terminal SwaI and ClaI restriction sites and inserting the resulting DNA fragment into plasmid pDG cut with the same enzymes.
  Vector type: AAV
Growth in bacteria
  Bacterial resistance: Ampicillin, 100 μg/mL
  Growth temperature: 37°C
  Growth strain: DH5alpha ; DH10B
  Copy number: High Copy
Gene/Insert
  Gene/Insert name: AAV6 cap genes, AAV2 rep genes, adenovirus helper genes
  Species: adenovirus, adeno-associated virus
  Cloning method: Restriction Enzyme; 5′ cloning site SwaI (not destroyed); 3′ cloning site ClaI (not destroyed)
  Sequencing primers: 5′ unknown; 3′ unknown
Terms and licenses: Academic/Nonprofit Terms; Industry Terms: Not Available to Industry
How to cite: pDGM6 was a gift from David Russell (Addgene plasmid # 110660 ; http://n2t.net/addgene:110660 ; RRID:Addgene_110660)
